>Addgene plasmid #225986 | pENTR_AtU6p_BsaI_ccdb_gRNA | addgene full sequence | sequence record 448026 | Addgene NGS Result
CTTTCCTGCGTTATCCCCTGATTCTGTGGATAACCGTATTACCGCCTTTGAGTGAGCTGATACCGCTCGC
CGCAGCCGAACGACCGAGCGCAGCGAGTCAGTGAGCGAGGAAGCGGAAGAGCGCCCAATACGCAAACCGC
CTCTCCCCGCGCGTTGGCCGATTCATTAATGCAGCTGGCACGACAGGTTTCCCGACTGGAAAGCGGGCAG
TGAGCGCAACGCAATTAATACGCGTACCGCTAGCCAGGAAGAGTTTGTAGAAACGCAAAAAGGCCATCCG
TCAGGATGGCCTTCTGCTTAGTTTGATGCCTGGCAGTTTATGGCGGGCGTCCTGCCCGCCACCCTCCGGG
CCGTTGCTTCACAACGTTCAAATCCGCTCCCGGCGGATTTGTCCTACTCAGGAGAGCGTTCACCGACAAA
CAACAGATAAAACGAAAGGCCCAGTCTTCCGACTGAGCCTTTCGTTTTATTTGATGCCTGGCAGTTCCCT
ACTCTCGCGTTAACGCTAGCATGGATGTTTTCCCAGTCACGACGTTGTAAAACGACGGCCAGTCTTAAGC
TCGGGCCCCAAATAATGATTTTATTTTGACTGATAGTGACCTGTTCGTTGCAACAAATTGATGAGCAATG
CTTTTTTATAATGCCAACTTTGTACAAAAAAGCAGGCTCCGCGGCCGCCTTTTTTTCTTCTTCTTCGTTC
ATACAGTTTTTTTTTGTTTATCAGCTTACATTTTCTTGAACCGTAGCTTTCGTTTTCTTCTTTTTAACTT
TCCATTCGGAGTTTTTGTATCTTGTTTCATAGTTTGTCCCAGGATTAGAATGATTAGGCATCGAACCTTC
AAGAATTTGATTGAATAAAACATCTTCATTCTTAAGATATGAAGATAATCTTCAAAAGGCCCCTGGGAAT
CTGAAAGAAGAGAAGCAGGCCCATTTATATGGGAAAGAACAATAGTATTTCTTATATAGGCCCATTTAAG
TTGAAAACAATCTTCAAAAGTCCCACATCGCTTAGATAAGAAAACGAAGCTGAGTTTATATACAGCTAGA
GTCGAAGTAGTGATTGAGAGACCAAGCTTATTAGGCACCCCAGGCTTTACACTTTATGCTTCCGGCTCGT
ATAATGTGTGGATTTTGAGTTAGGATCCGTCGAGATTTTCAGGAGCTAAGGAAGCTAAAATGGAGAAAAA
AATCACTGGATATACCACCGTTGATATATCCCAATGGCATCGTAAAGAACATTTTGAGGCATTTCAGTCA
GTTGCTCAATGTACCTATAACCAGACCGTTCAGCTGGATATTACGGCCTTTTTAAAGACCGTAAAGAAAA
ATAAGCACAAGTTTTATCCGGCCTTTATTCACATTCTTGCCCGCCTGATGAATGCTCATCCGGAATTCCG
TATGGCAATGAAAGACGGTGAGCTGGTGATATGGGATAGTGTTCACCCTTGTTACACCGTTTTCCATGAG
CAAACTGAAACGTTTTCATCGCTCTGGAGTGAATACCACGACGATTTCCGGCAGTTTCTACACATATATT
CGCAAGATGTGGCGTGTTACGGTGAAAACCTGGCCTATTTCCCTAAAGGGTTTATTGAGAATATGTTTTT
CGTCTCAGCCAATCCCTGGGTGAGTTTCACCAGTTTTGATTTAAACGTGGCCAATATGGACAACTTCTTC
GCCCCCGTTTTCACCATGGGCAAATATTATACGCAAGGCGACAAGGTGCTGATGCCGCTGGCGATTCAGG
TTCATCATGCCGTTTGTGATGGCTTCCATGTCGGCAGAATGCTTAATGAATTACAACAGTACTGCGATGA
GTGGCAGGCGGGGCGTAATCTAGAGGATCCGGCTTACTAAAAGCCAGATAACAGTATGCGTATTTGCGCG
CTGATTTTTGCGGTATAAGAATATATACTGATATGTATACCCGAAGTATGTCAAAAAGAGGTATGCTATG
AAGCAGCGTATTACAGTGACAGTTGACAGCGACAGCTATCAGTTGCTCAAGGCATATATGATGTCAATAT
CTCCGGTCTGGTAAGCACAACCATGCAGAATGAAGCCCGTCGTCTGCGTGCAGAACGCTGGAAAGCGGAA
AATCAGGAAGGGATGGCTGAGGTCGCCCGGTTTATTGAAATGAACGGCTCTTTTGCTGACGAGAACAGGG
GCTGGTGAAATGCAGTTTAAGGTTTACACCTATAAAAGAGAGAGCCGTTATCGTCTGTTTGTGGATGTAC
AGAGTGATATTATTGACACGCCCGGGCGACGGATGGTGATCCCCCTGGCCAGTGCACGTCTGCTGTCAGA
TAAAGTCCCCCGTGAACTTTACCCGGTGGTGCATATCGGGGATGAAAGCTGGCGCATGATGACCACCGAT
ATGGCCAGTGTGCCGGTCTCCGTTATCGGGGAAGAAGTGGCTGATCTCAGCCACCGCGAAAATGACATCA
AAAACGCCATTAACCTGATGTTCTGGTGAATATAAATGTCAGGCTCCCTTATACACAGCCAGTGAGCTCG
GTCTCAGTTTTAGAGCTAGAAATAGCAAGTTAAAATAAGGCTAGTCCGTTATCAACTTGAAAAAGTGGCA
CCGAGTCGGTGCTTTTTTTGGCAAAAATTTTCAGATTTTTTCTTCATCTGTAGATTTCTGGGTTTTTTTT
TCCGTTTCGTGAATCATAAGTGAAGTTTTGGATGCAAATCTGCGCGAAAAAAGTTGGACCTGCAATGAGC
TTATTTAGATAGCTAAGACAAAGTGATTGGTCCGTTGTTTCAGTTCTGATTGTCAGAGAGTTTGTTTCGA
GTCGGCGACACCAATGCGTTTTGTTAACCAGATTTCGGGTAAGAAATGTATCGAGAGTTTGTTTCCAGAC
GGCTACATCATTTTCTTATGAAGGGTGAAATTAGATAGACCAAAGATTGAAACACAACATTTCTTTCACA
AAAATATAATAAACTTGATAGCATTTAGGATCAGCCATGGGCGCGCCGACCCAGCTTTCTTGTACAAAGT
TGGCATTATAAGAAAGCATTGCTTATCAATTTGTTGCAACGAACAGGTCACTATCAGTCAAAATAAAATC
ATTATTTGCCATCCAGCTGATATCCCCTATAGTGAGTCGTATTACATGGTCATAGCTGTTTCCTGGCAGC
TCTGGCCCGTGTCTCAAAATCTCTGATGTTACATTGCACAAGATAAAAATATATCATCATGAACAATAAA
ACTGTCTGCTTACATAAACAGTAATACAAGGGGTGTTATGAGCCATATTCAACGGGAAACGTCGAGGCCG
CGATTAAATTCCAACATGGATGCTGATTTATATGGGTATAAATGGGCTCGCGATAATGTCGGGCAATCAG
GTGCGACAATCTATCGCTTGTATGGGAAGCCCGATGCGCCAGAGTTGTTTCTGAAACATGGCAAAGGTAG
CGTTGCCAATGATGTTACAGATGAGATGGTCAGACTAAACTGGCTGACGGAATTTATGCCTCTTCCGACC
ATCAAGCATTTTATCCGTACTCCTGATGATGCATGGTTACTCACCACTGCGATCCCCGGAAAAACAGCAT
TCCAGGTATTAGAAGAATATCCTGATTCAGGTGAAAATATTGTTGATGCGCTGGCAGTGTTCCTGCGCCG
GTTGCATTCGATTCCTGTTTGTAATTGTCCTTTTAACAGCGATCGCGTATTTCGTCTCGCTCAGGCGCAA
TCACGAATGAATAACGGTTTGGTTGATGCGAGTGATTTTGATGACGAGCGTAATGGCTGGCCTGTTGAAC
AAGTCTGGAAAGAAATGCATAAACTTTTGCCATTCTCACCGGATTCAGTCGTCACTCATGGTGATTTCTC
ACTTGATAACCTTATTTTTGACGAGGGGAAATTAATAGGTTGTATTGATGTTGGACGAGTCGGAATCGCA
GACCGATACCAGGATCTTGCCATCCTATGGAACTGCCTCGGTGAGTTTTCTCCTTCATTACAGAAACGGC
TTTTTCAAAAATATGGTATTGATAATCCTGATATGAATAAATTGCAGTTTCATTTGATGCTCGATGAGTT
TTTCTAATCAGAATTGGTTAATTGGTTGTAACACTGGCAGAGCATTACGCTGACTTGACGGGACGGCGCA
AGCTCATGACCAAAATCCCTTAACGTGAGTTACGCGTCGTTCCACTGAGCGTCAGACCCCGTAGAAAAGA
TCAAAGGATCTTCTTGAGATCCTTTTTTTCTGCGCGTAATCTGCTGCTTGCAAACAAAAAAACCACCGCT
ACCAGCGGTGGTTTGTTTGCCGGATCAAGAGCTACCAACTCTTTTTCCGAAGGTAACTGGCTTCAGCAGA
GCGCAGATACCAAATACTGTTCTTCTAGTGTAGCCGTAGTTAGGCCACCACTTCAAGAACTCTGTAGCAC
CGCCTACATACCTCGCTCTGCTAATCCTGTTACCAGTGGCTGCTGCCAGTGGCGATAAGTCGTGTCTTAC
CGGGTTGGACTCAAGACGATAGTTACCGGATAAGGCGCAGCGGTCGGGCTGAACGGGGGGTTCGTGCACA
CAGCCCAGCTTGGAGCGAACGACCTACACCGAACTGAGATACCTACAGCGTGAGCTATGAGAAAGCGCCA
CGCTTCCCGAAGGGAGAAAGGCGGACAGGTATCCGGTAAGCGGCAGGGTCGGAACAGGAGAGCGCACGAG
GGAGCTTCCAGGGGGAAACGCCTGGTATCTTTATAGTCCTGTCGGGTTTCGCCACCTCTGACTTGAGCGT
CGATTTTTGTGATGCTCGTCAGGGGGGCGGAGCCTATGGAAAAACGCCAGCAACGCGGCCTTTTTACGGT
TCCTGGCCTTTTGCTGGCCTTTTGCTCACATGTT
Features (pLannotate 1.2.2; 16 found; start..end, strand, type, name):
    121..213     +  CDS            lacI (fragment): lac repressor; lacI; The lac repressor binds to the lac operator to inhibit transcription in E. coli. This inhibition can be relieved by adding lactose or isopropyl-β-D-thiogalactopyranoside (IPTG).
    268..295     -  terminator     rrnB T2 terminator: transcription terminator T2 from the E. coli rrnB gene
    427..470     +  terminator     rrnB T1 terminator: Escherichia coli rrnB; transcription terminator T1 from the E. coli rrnB gene
    517..553     -  CDS            lacZα (fragment): LacZα fragment of β-galactosidase; lacZ fragment
    569..668     +  protein_bind   attL1: mutant version of attL; recombination site for the Gateway® LR reaction LR Clonase™
    994..1010    +  promoter       AtU6 promoter (fragment): consensus promoter from the three Arabidopsis U6 snRNA genes (Waibel and Filipowicz, 1990; Nekrasov et al., 2013)
   1096..1126    +  promoter       lac UV5 promoter: E. coli lac promoter with an "up" mutation
   1150..1179    +  promoter       cat promoter (fragment): promoter of the E. coli cat gene encoding chloramphenicol acetyltransferase
   1180..1860    +  CDS            CmR: chloramphenicol acetyltransferase confers resistance to chloramphenicol
   2017..2175    +  CDS            ccdA (fragment): CCDA_ECO57 - Also known as H, letA. Experimental evidence at protein level: Swiss-Prot protein existence level 1. Antitoxin component of a type II toxin-antitoxin (TA) system which inhibits the post-segregational killing (PSK) of plasmid-free cells, also referred to as a plasmid addiction system. Binds to and blocks the activity of CcdB; will also remove bound CcdB protein from the CcdB-GyrA complex by forming a CcdA-CcdB complex, a process termed rejuvenation. Functions as a transcriptional corepressor for the ccdAB operon, repression also requires CcdB (By similarity). From Escherichia coli
   2180..2485    +  CDS            ccdB: CcdB, a bacterial toxin that poisons DNA gyrase; ccdB; Plasmids containing the ccdB gene cannot be propagated in standard E. coli strains.
   2527..2602    +  misc_RNA       gRNA scaffold: guide RNA scaffold for the Streptococcus pyogenes CRISPR/Cas9 system
   2989..3088    -  protein_bind   attL2: mutant version of attL; recombination site for the Gateway® LR reaction LR Clonase™
   3106..3124    -  promoter       T7 promoter: promoter for bacteriophage T7 RNA polymerase
   3258..4067    +  CDS            KanR: aminoglycoside phosphotransferase; aph(3')-Ia; confers resistance to kanamycin in bacteria or G418 (Geneticin®) in eukaryotes
   4214..4802    +  rep_origin     ori: high-copy-number ColE1/pMB1/pBR322/pUC origin of replication
