[The description below was written by a language model from this plasmid's Addgene catalogue record and pLannotate feature annotations shown in this document.]
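Description:
pENTR_AtU6p_BsaI_ccdb_gRNA is an empty Gateway entry vector built on the pENTR-D-TOPO backbone, designed for assembling CRISPR guide RNA expression units for use in plants. It replicates in E. coli from a high-copy ColE1/pUC-type origin and carries a backbone kanamycin resistance gene. A second marker, chloramphenicol acetyltransferase, lies within the replaceable stuffer, so the uncut plasmid is selected on both antibiotics. Because the stuffer also contains the gyrase-poisoning toxin gene ccdB, the vector must be maintained in a ccdB-tolerant strain.

The functional cassette sits between the attL1 and attL2 recombination sites. Downstream of attL1 is an Arabidopsis U6 snRNA promoter, a Pol III promoter suited to producing small, uncapped transcripts; the automated annotation recognises only a short fragment of it, so its full extent is not defined by the feature table. This is followed by the CmR–ccdB counterselection stuffer (with its lac UV5/cat promoter elements and a partial ccdA) and then the Streptococcus pyogenes Cas9 guide RNA scaffold. As the name indicates, the stuffer is meant to be excised with BsaI, though the sites themselves are not annotated. A user-designed spacer would then take its place, directly joining the U6 promoter, spacer and scaffold, while loss of ccdB allows recombinant clones to grow in standard strains.

The resulting entry clone can be moved by LR recombination into a Gateway destination vector, such as a plant expression vector, for genome editing with Cas9 supplied separately. rrnB T1/T2 terminators upstream of attL1 insulate the cassette from backbone transcription, and a T7 promoter flanks attL2. The short lacI and lacZα fragments are backbone remnants, and no insert is present.
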