Addgene plasmid #225986: pENTR_AtU6p_BsaI_ccdb_gRNA
Purpose: (Empty Backbone) To make Gateway entry clone of CRISPR guide RNA under AtU6p
Depositing lab: Imran Siddiqi. Depositing organization: Centre for Cellular and Molecular Biology (CSIR-CCMB).
Backbone
  Vector backbone: pENTR-D-TOPO
  Vector type: Plant Expression, CRISPR
Growth in bacteria
  Bacterial resistance: Chloramphenicol and Kanamycin, 25 & 50 μg/mL
  Growth temperature: 37°C
  Growth strain: ccdB Survival
  Copy number: High Copy
Gene/Insert
  Gene/Insert name: None
Terms and licenses: Academic/Nonprofit Terms; Industry Terms
How to cite: pENTR_AtU6p_BsaI_ccdb_gRNA was a gift from Imran Siddiqi (Addgene plasmid # 225986 ; http://n2t.net/addgene:225986 ; RRID:Addgene_225986)
